Addgene plasmid #46125: pCaSpeR-act5cB-QF#7
Depositing lab: Christopher Potter. Depositing organization: Johns Hopkins University and School of Medicine. Publication: Improved and expanded Q-system reagents for genetic manipulations. Riabinina O, Luginbuhl D, Marr E, Liu S, Wu MN, Luo L, Potter CJ. Nat Methods. 2015 Jan 12. doi: 10.1038/nmeth.3250. PubMed 25581800.
Backbone
  Vector backbone: pCaSpeR-act5cB
  Backbone size w/o insert (bp): 11271
  Total vector size (bp): 12324
  Vector type: Insect Expression
  Selectable markers: white
Growth in bacteria
  Bacterial resistance: Ampicillin, 100 μg/mL
  Growth temperature: 37°C
  Growth strain: DH5alpha
  Copy number: Unknown
Gene/Insert
  Gene/Insert name: QF#7 (alt names: QF DNA binding domain; QF Activation Domain; QF2)
  Species: Synthetic
  Insert size (bp): 1053
  Cloning method: Restriction Enzyme; 5′ cloning site BamHI (not destroyed); 3′ cloning site NotI (not destroyed)
  Sequencing primers: 5′ AC5
Terms and licenses: Academic/Nonprofit Terms; Industry Terms: Not Available to Industry
Depositor comments: Please note that Addgene's sequencing results found a few mismatches/gaps in the actin5c promoter when compared to the full plasmid sequence. The depositing laboratory states that this difference is not a concern for the function of the plasmid. Please see this additional reference https://www.ncbi.nlm.nih.gov/pubmed/20434990 for more information on the Q-system.
How to cite: pCaSpeR-act5cB-QF#7 was a gift from Christopher Potter (Addgene plasmid # 46125 ; http://n2t.net/addgene:46125 ; RRID:Addgene_46125)
