[The description below was written by a language model from this plasmid's Addgene catalogue record and pLannotate feature annotations shown in this document.]
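Description:
pCaSpeR-act5cB-QF#7 is a Drosophila P-element transformation and insect expression vector, about 12.3 kb in size, that places a synthetic Q-system transcriptional activator under the actin 5C promoter. The pCaSpeR-act5cB backbone carries P element 5' and 3' ends, which allow transposase-mediated integration of the intervening DNA into the fly germline. Between these ends lies the mini-white gene, an eye-colour marker lacking part of its first intron that is used to identify transformants in a white mutant background. In E. coli the plasmid is maintained by a ColE1/pUC-type origin and selected with ampicillin through the bla gene. Small remnants of the pBR322 bom and rop regions and a few stray mini-white fragments are also annotated in the bacterial portion.

The 1,053 bp insert, QF#7 (also listed as QF2), was cloned between BamHI and NotI sites downstream of the roughly 2.5 kb Ac5 promoter. According to its alternative names, it consists of the QF DNA binding domain and the QF activation domain. The automated feature table does not annotate the insert itself, but the unannotated gap following the promoter fits its expected position. A short actin-like match further downstream probably reflects actin 5C sequence in the backbone, possibly providing 3' sequences, although the record does not say so.

In the Q system, QF-type activators bind QUAS sites to drive reporter or effector transgenes, so this construct should give broad, strong activator expression in flies or cultured insect cells. The depositor notes a few mismatches or gaps in the actin5c promoter relative to the full sequence and considers them functionally unimportant.
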