Features (pLannotate 1.2.2; 12 found; start..end, strand, type, name):
      1..586     +  misc_feature   P element 5' end: No description available
   1364..4246    -  CDS            mini-white: Drosophila white gene eye color pigment; white; This is a modified version of the white gene lacking part of the first intron.
   4770..7303    +  promoter       Ac5 promoter: Drosophila melanogaster actin 5C promoter
   8446..8541    +  CDS            ACT_DICVI: Experimental evidence at transcript level: Swiss-Prot protein existence level 2. Actins are highly conserved proteins that are involved in various types of cell motility and are ubiquitously expressed in all eukaryotic cells. From Dictyocaulus viviparus (Bovine lungworm).
   9335..9567    +  misc_feature   P element 3' end: P element 3' end
   9567..10069   +  gene           mini-white (fragment): white; This modified version of the white gene lacks part of the first intron.
  10068..10137   -  misc_feature   bom (fragment): basis of mobility region from pBR322
  10239..10274   -  CDS            rop (fragment): Rop protein, which maintains plasmids at low copy number; rop
  10369..10473   +  promoter       AmpR promoter: bla
  10474..11334   +  CDS            AmpR: β-lactamase; bla; confers resistance to ampicillin, carbenicillin, and related antibiotics
  11505..12093   +  rep_origin     ori: high-copy-number ColE1/pMB1/pBR322/pUC origin of replication
  12099..12327   +  CDS            mini-white (fragment): Drosophila white gene eye color pigment; white; This is a modified version of the white gene lacking part of the first intron.
>Addgene plasmid #46125 | pCaSpeR-act5cB-QF#7 | depositor full sequence | sequence record 66361 | pCaSpeR-act5cB-QF#7 sequence 12327 bps
CATGATGAAATAACATAAGGTGGTCCCGTCGATAGCCGAAGCTTACCGAAGTATACACTTAAATTCAGTG
CACGTTTGCTTGTTGAGAGGAAAGGTTGTGTGCGGACGAATTTTTTTTTGAAAACATTAACCCTTACGTG
GAATAAAAAAAAATGAAATATTGCAAATTTTGCTGCAAAGCTGTGACTGGAGTAAAATTAATTCACGTGC
CGAAGTGTGCTATTAAGAGAAAATTGTGGGAGCAGAGCCTTGGGTGCAGCCTTGGTGAAAACTCCCAAAT
TTGTGATACCCACTTTAATGATTCGCAGTGGAAGGCTGCACCTGCAAAAGGTCAGACATTTAAAAGGAGG
CGACTCAACGCAGATGCCGTACCTAGTAAAGTGATAGAGCCTGAACCAGAAAAGATAAAAGAAGGCTATA
CCAGTGGGAGTACACAAACAGAGTAAGTTTGAATAGTAAAAAAAATCATTTATGTAAACAATAACGTGAC
TGTGCGTTAGGTCCTGTTCATTGTTTAATGAAAATAAGAGCTTGAGGGAAAAAATTCGTACTTTGGAGTA
CGAAATGCGTCGTTTAGAGCAGCAGCCGAATTAATTCTAGTTCCAGTGAAATCCAAGCATTTTCTAAATT
AAATGTATTCTTATTATTATAGTTGTTATTTTTGATATATATAAACAACACTATTATGCCCACCATTTTT
TTGAGATGCATCTACACAAGGAACAAACACTGGATGTCACTTTCAGTTCAAATTGTAACGCTAATCACTC
CGAACAGGTCACAAAAAATTACCTTAAAAAGTCATAATATTAAATTAGAATAAATATAGCTGTGAGGGAA
ATATATACAAATATATTGGAGCAAATAAATTGTACATACAAATATTTATTACTAATTTCTATTGAGACGA
AATGAACCACTCGGAACCATTTGAGCGAACCGAATCGCGCGGAACTAACGACAGTCGCTCCAAGGTCGTC
GAACAAAAGGTGAATGTGTTGCGGAGAGCGGGTGGGAGACAGCGAAAGAGCAACTACGAAACGTGGTGTG
GTGGAGGTGAATTATGAAGAGGGCGCGCGATTTGAAAAGTATGTATATAAAAAATATATCCCGGTGTTTT
ATGTAGCGATAAACGAGTTTTTGATGTAAGGTATGCAGGTGTGTAAGTCTTTTGGTTAGAAGACAAATCC
AAAGTCTACTTGTGGGGATGTTCGAAGGGGAAATACTTGTATTCTATAGGTCATATCTTGTTTTTATTGG
CACAAATATAATTACATTAGCTTTTTGAGGGGGCAATAAACAGTAAACACGATGGTAATAATGGTAAAAA
AAAAAACAAGCAGTTATTTCGGATATATGTCGGCTACTCCTTGCGTCGGGCCCGAAGTCTTAGAGCCAGA
TATGCGAGCACCCGGAAGCTCACGATGAGAATGGCCAGACCCACGTAGTCCAGCGGCAGATCGGCGGCGG
AGAAGTTAAGCGTCTCCAGGATGACCTTGCCCGAACTGGGGCACGTGGTGTTCGACGATGTGCAGCTAAT
TTCGCCCGGCTCCACGTCCGCCCATTGGTTAATCAGCAGACCCTCGTTGGCGTAACGGAACCATGAGAGG
TACGACAACCATTTGAGGTATACTGGCACCGAGCCCGAGTTCAAGAAGAAGCCGCCAAAGAGCAGGAATG
GTATGATAACCGGCGGACCCACAGACAGCGCCATCGAGGTCGAGGAGCTGGCGCAGGATATTAGATATCC
GAAGGACGTTGACACATTGGCCACCAGAGTGACCAGCGCCAGGCAGTTGAAGAAGTGCAGCACTCCGGCC
CGCAGTCCGATCATCGGATAGGCAATCGCCGTGAAGACCAGTGGCACTGTGAGAAAAAGCGGTAATTCGG
CAATCGTTTTGCCCAGAAAGTATGTGTCACAGCGATAAAGTCGACTTCGGGCCTCCCTCATAAAAACTGG
CAGCTCTGAGGTGAACACCTAAATCGAATCGATTCATTAGAAAGTTAGTAAATTATTAATATGCAAATGT
ATTCTAAACAAGACTTACATTTATCGTGGCAAAGACGTTTTGAAAGGTCATGTTGGTCAGGAAGAGGAAG
ATGGCTCCGTTGATATTCATCACGCCCACTTGCGTGAGTTGTTGGCCCAAAAAGATGAGGCCAATCAAGA
TGGCAACCATCTGCAAATTAAAATGTTACTCGCATCTCATTAATATTCATATCTTCAACATGTTCGCGAG
TTAAATGAAATTTATTTATTTTCTGCAAAACTATAAACTATACATCTCATTGAAAAAAACTAAGAAGGGT
GTGGAATCAGGCAATTCTAACTAAAATCTAGCGAATTTGTTTCCAAGAATTGTAAGCGTTATATCATTTG
TTTCCACTGGAACCACTCACCGTTGTCTGAATAAGTCGCACTTTTACGAGGAGTGGTTCCTTGAGCACCG
ACAGCCAGGATCGCCACAGGACCGCCCGGAACTGCATGAACCAGGTGGCCTTGTAGGTGTACCCATTCTC
CGGCTGCTCCAGTGGCTTCTCCAAATTTTTGGTGGCCAACAACTGCTCCATATCCCGGGCTACTTTGCTA
ATAGCAAAATTGTCGCATATCTTGGCGATCCGATCACGGGACTCGATCTCCCGTCCGGGCACAACGGCCA
ACACCTGTACGTAAAAGTCCGCCGGATTGTAGTTGGTAGGACACTGGGCACCCACGCTGGATAGGAGTTG
AGATGTAATGTAATGCTAGATACCCTTAATAAACACATCGAACTCACTAGGAAAAGAAGTCGACGGCTTC
GCTGGGAGTGCCCAAGAAAGCTACCCTGCCCTCGGCCATCAGAAGGATCTTGTCAAAGAGCTCAAACAGC
TCGGAAGACGGCTGATGAATGGTCAGGATGACGGTCTTGCCCTTCTGCGACAGCTTCTTCAGCACCTGGA
CGACGCTGTGGGCGGTAAATGAGTCCAGTCCGGAGGTGGGCTCATCGCAGATCAGAAGCGGCGGATCGGT
TAGTGCCTCGGAGGCGAATGCCAGACGCTTCCTTTCTCCGCCGGACAGACCTTTCACCCTGCCGGGCACA
CCGATGATCGTGTGCTGACATTTGCTGAGCGAAAGCTCCTGGATCACCTGATCCACGCGGGCCACTCGCT
GCCGATAGGTCAGATGTCGTGGCATCCGCACCATGGCCTGGAAAATCAGGTGTTCCCTGGCCGTTAGGGA
GCCGATAAAGAGGTCATCCTGCTGGACATAGGCGCACCTGGCCTGCATCTCCTTGGCGTCCACAGGTTGG
CCATTGAGCAGTCGCATCCCGGATGGCGATACTTGGATGCCCTGCGGCGATCGAAAGGCAAGGGCATTCA
GCAGGGTCGTCTTTCCGGCACCGGAACTGCCCATCACGGCCAAAAGTTCGCCCGGATAGGCCACGCCGCA
AACTGAGTTTCAAATTGGTAATTGGACCCTTTATTAAGATTTCACACAGATCAGCCGACTGCGAATAGAA
ACTCACCGTTCTTGAGCAAATGTTTCCTGGGCGCCGGTATGTGTCGCTCGTTGCAGAATAGTCCGCGTGT
CCGGTTGACCAGCTGCCGCCATCCGGAGCCCGGCTGATTGACCGCCCCAAAGATGTCCATATTGTGCCAG
GCATAGGTGAGGTTCTCGGCTAGTTGGCCGCTCCCTGAACCGGAGTCCTCCGGCGGACTGGGTGGCAGGA
GCGTGCCGTAGTTTTTGGCCTGCCCGAAGCCCTGGTTAATGCAGCTCTGCGAAGCCGCTCCGCTGTCACC
CTGCAATGATAGGGGATCTCAAATATCAACTACAAGCGTTATGCTCATCTAACCCCGAACAAAACGAAGT
ATCCTACGAAGTAGGTTTATACTTTTATTTATTTTTTGTGCATCTAGGATCAGCTTAAAATATCTGGTTG
TTATATTTTTTGTAAAAAAGAATGTAGTCGAAAATGAATGCCTTTAGATGTCTTGATCATGATATGATCT
TAAAAATTGTCTTATATAGCGAGCACAGCTACCAGAATAATCTGTTTCGTGTCACTATTTGTTTGTGCGA
TTGCGGTTTGGGATTTTTGTGGGTCGCAGTTCTCACGCCGCAGACAATTTGATGTTGCAATCGCAGTTCC
TATAGATCAAGTGAACTTAAGATGTATGCACATGTACTACTCACATTGTTCAGATGCTCGGCAGATGGGT
GTTTGCTGCCTCCGCGAATTAATAGCTCCTGATCCTCTTGGCCCATTGCCGGGATTTTTCACACTTTCCC
CTGCTTACCCACCCAAAACCAATCACCACCCCAATCACTCAAAAAACAAACAAAAATAAGAAGCGAGAGG
AGTTTTGGCACAGCACTTTGTGTTTAATTGATGGCGTAAACCGCTTGGAGCTTCGTCACGAAACCGCTGA
CAAAGTGCAACTGAAGGCGGACATTGACGCTAGGTAACGCTACAAACGGTGGCGAAAGAGATAGCGGACG
CAGCGGCGAAAGAGACGGCGATATTTCTGTGGACAGAGAAGGAGGCAAACAGCGCTGACTTTGAGTGGAA
TGTCATTTTGAGTGAGAGGTAATCGAAAGAACCTGGTACATCAAATACCCTTGGATCGAAGTAAATTTAA
AACTGATCAGATAAGTTCAATGATATCCAGTGCAGTAAAAAAAAAAAATGTTTTTTTTATCTACTTTCCG
CAAAAATGGGTTTTATTAACTTACATACATACTAGAATTCTATATTCTAAAAACACAAATGATACTTCTA
AAAAAAAATCATGAATGGCATCAACTCTGAATCAAATCTTTGCAGATGCACCTACTTCTCATTTCCACTG
TCACATCATTTTTCCAGATCTCGCTGCCTGTTATGTGGCCCACAAACCAAGACACGTTTTATGGCCATTA
AAGCTGGCTGATCGTCGCCAAACACCAAATACATAATGAATATGTACACATTCGAGAAAGAAGCGATCAA
AGAAGCGTCTTCGGGCGGAGTAGGAGAATGCGGAGGAGAAGGAGAACGAGCTGATCTAGTATCTCTCCAC
AATCCAATGCCAACTGACCAACTGGCCATATTCGGAGCAATTTGAAGCCAATTTCCATCGCCTGGCGATC
GCTCCATTCTTGGCTATATGTTTTTCACCGTTACCCGGGGCCATTTTCAAAGACTCGTCGGCAAGATAAG
ATTGTGTCACTCGCTGTCTCTCTTCATTTGTCGAAGAATGCTGAGGAATTTCGCGATGACGTCGGCGAGT
ATTTTGAAGAATGAGAATAATTTGTATTTATACGAAAATCAGTTAGTGGAATTTTCTACAAAAACATGTT
ATCTATAGATAATTTTGTTGCAAAATATGTTGACTATGACAAAGATTGTATGTATATACCTTTAATGTAT
TCTCATTTTCTTATGTATTTATAATGGCAATGATGATACTGATGATATTTTAAGATGATGCCAGACCACA
GGCTGATTTCTGCGTCTTTTGCCGAACGCAGTGCATGTGCGGTTGTTGTTTTTTGGAATAGTTTCAATTT
TCGGACTGTCCGCTTTGATTTCAGTTTCTTGGCTTATTCAAAAAGCAAAGTAAAGCCAAAAAAGCGAGAT
GGCAATACCAAATGCGGCAAAACGGTAGTGGAAGGAAAGGGGTGCGGGGCAGCGGAAGGAAGGGTGGGGC
GGGGCGTGGCGGGGTCTGTGGCTGGGCGCGACGTCACCGACGTTGGAGCCACTCCTTTGACCATGTGTGC
GTGTGTGTATTATTCGTGTCTCGCCACTCGCCGGTTGTTTTTTTCTTTTTATCTCGCTCTCTCTAGCGCC
ATCTCGTACGCATGCTCAACGCACCGCATGTTGCCGTGTCCTTTATGCGTCATTTTGGCTCGAAATAGGC
AATTATTTAAACAAAGATTAGTCAACGAAAACGCTAAAATAAATAAGTCTACAATATGGTTACTTATTGC
CATGTGTGTGCAGCCAACGATAGCAACAAAAGCAACAACACAGTGGCTTTCCCTCTTTCACTTTTTGTTT
GCAAGCGCGTGCGAGCAAGACGGCACGACCGGCAAACGCAATTACGCTGACAAAGAGCAGACGAAGTTTT
GGCCGAAAAACATCAAGGCGCCTGATACGAATGCATTTGCAATAACAATTGCGATATTTAATATTGTTTA
TGAAGCTGTTTGACTTCAAAACACACAAAAAAAAAAATAAAACAAATTATTTGAAAGAGAATTAGGAATC
GGACAGCTTATCGTTACGGGCTAACAGCACACCGAGACGAAATAGCTTACCTGACGTCACAGCCTCTGGA
AGAACTGCCGCCAAGCAGACGATGCAGAGGACGACACATAGAGTAGCGGAGTAGGCCAGCGTAGTACGCA
TGTGCTTGTGTGTGAGGCGTCTCTCTCTTCGTCTCCTGTTTGCGCAAACGCATAGACTGCACTGAGAAAA
TCGATTACCTATTTTTTATGAATGAATATTTGCACTATTACTATTCAAAACTATTAAGATAGCAATCACA
TTCAATAGCCAAATACTATACCACCTGAGCGATGCAACGAAATGATCAATTTGAGCAAAAATGCTGCATA
TTTAGGACGGCATCATTATAGAAATGCTTCTTGCTGTGTACTTTTCTCTCGTCTGGCAGCTGTTTCGCCG
TTATTGTTAAAACCGGCTTAAGTTAGGTGTGTTTTCTACGACTAGTGAATGCCCTACTAGAAGATGTGTG
TTGCACAAAATGTCCCTGGAATAACCAATTTGAAGTGCAGATAGCAGTAAACGTAAGCTAATATGAATAT
TATTTAACTGTAATGTTTTAATATCGCTGGACATTACTAATAAACCCACTATAAACACATGTACATATGT
ATGTTTTGGCATACAATGAGTAGTTGGGGAAAAAATGTGTAAAAGCACCGTGACCATCACAGCATAAAGA
TAACCAGCTGAAGTATCGAATATGAGTAACCCCCAAATTGAATCACATGCCGCAACTGATAGGACCCATG
GAAGTACACTCTTCATGGCGATATACAAGACACACACAAGCACGAACACCCAGTTGCGGAGGAAATTCTC
CGTAAATGAAAACCCAATCGGCGAACAATTCATACCCATATATGGTAAAAGTTTTGAACGCGACTTGAGA
GCGGAGAGCATTGCGGCTGATAAGGTTTTAGCGCTAAGCGGGCTTTATAAAACGGGCTGCGGGACCAGTT
TTCATATCACTACCGTTTGAGTTCTTGTGCTGTGTGGATACTCCTCCCGACACAAAGCCGCTCCATCAGC
CAGCAGTCGTCTAATCCAGAGACCCCGGATCCAACATGCCACCCAAGCGCAAAACGCTTAACGCTGCGGC
TGAGGCTAACGCTCATGCCGACGGACACGCCGACGGAAACGCCGACGGACACGTGGCCAATACGGCCGCG
TCCTCGAATAATGCGAGGTTCGCTGATCTCACTAACATCGATACTCCGGGTCTGGGACCCACAACTACGA
CCCTGCTCGTGGAACCAGCACGCTCAAAGCGTCAACGAGTGTCCCGCGCATGCGACCAGTGCCGTGCAGC
CCGAGAGAAATGCGACGGAATACAGCCTGCGTGTTTCCCGTGCGTTTCCCAGGGAAGGTCCTGCACTTAT
CAGGCTTCGCCGAAAAAGAGGGGAGTTCAAACCGGTTATATTCGTACGCTGGAGCTCGCCCTCGCCTGGA
TGTTTGAAAATGTCGCGCGTTCCGAAGATGCCTTGCATAACCTCCTCGTCCGTGACGCCGGACAAGGATC
AGCTCTGCTCGTTGGTAAAGATTCGCCGGCTGCCGAGCGACTCCATGCCCGTTGGGCTACTAGCCGTGTC
AATAAGAGCATTACCCGCCTCCTCCGTCAGTTGGAGCTCCCTCCTACCGCCACGGCTACGGCCTCGATAA
TGCCGCACGTGATGGAGCAGCCTCTCAGTACCAGCATTAACCCCGTCAACGACCGCTTCAACGGTATTCC
CAACCCCACTCCGTATAACTCCGATGCAGCTCTCGATGCTATCACTCAGACCAACGATTATGGAAGCGTA
AATACACATGGTATCCTCTCTACTTACCCGCCACCGGCTACGCACCTTAATGAAGCTTCCGTCGCTCTCG
CTCCCGGTGGCGCCCCCCCCCGACCGCCTCCTCCGTATGTTGACAGCACGACCAATCACCCGCCGTACCA
CTCGAATCTGGTTCCAATGGCGAACTTTGGTTACTCGACCGTTGATTACGATGCCATGGTTGACGATTTG
GCTAGCATTGAATACACGGACGCTGTGGATGTCGACCCACAGTTTATGACCAATCTGGGATTCGTTCCTG
GATGTAACTTCTCCGACATTAATACATACGAACAGTGAGCGGCCGCGATCCGTCGACCATGAAGATCAAG
ATCATTGCCCCGCCAGAGCGCAAGTACTCTGTCTGGATCGGTGGCTCCATCCTGGCTTCGCTGTCCACCT
TCCAGCAGATGTGGATCTCCAAGCAGGAGTACGACGAGTCCGGCCCCTCCATTGTGCACCGCAAGTGCTT
CTAAGAAGGATCGCTTGTCTGGGCAAGAGGATCAGGATCGGGATGGTCTTGATTCTGCTGGAGGAGGAGG
AGGAGAAGTCGAGGAAGCAGCAGCGAAAGTGCAAGTGCGAGTGGTGGAAGTTTGGAGTGCAGCACAACAA
AATCAACAACAACACCAACTACAAGATGAAAAGAGCGGAACCACCTGCACACCATCATCACTATCATCAT
CGTTTTGGGCGCATGTTGTGTGGTTCCAGCGTATTAATATAATTAATTTATTCCACATGAGATATGATAT
GATATACTATGTATTTTTTGTTTTTTTTTTATTTGTAAACCTTTAATATAACAAGAACTACAAAAAAGTG
AAAATGAGCGAAAATGCATATTCTGCCATTCCACACACACACCAACAACACCCAACACACGCACACCCAC
AAGCTTACACACACACACATTCGCGGCATGACAAGGACATCAAGATAAAGAAGAACTTAAAGAAGATATT
TCCCAAAGCGCAAAAAGAACACACACACATTGCAAAACACAAACAACACACTAGCGTTTTGTACAATTCG
TCAGCAACCTTATGTATTATTTTTTAATTATGATGTAATTATAAACAAAGTGAAACAAAAATATGAAAAC
AAAAAGGAAAATCAAATCTGTCTTCTCTTTCTCCCGCTCTCCTCGCTCTCTGCTGCTAACCTCGCCCTCT
CCTCTCTCATCTTTTTGTCTGTCTCTCTTCACATTTTTGCCGGCCGGCAAAATAATAACCCACACACACT
CACACTTGGCTGCAGCCCAAGCTTTGCGTACTCGCAAATTATTAAAAATAAAACTTTAAAAATAATTTCG
TCTAATTAATATTATGAGTTAATTCAAACCCCACGGACATGCTAAGGGTTAATCAACAATCATATCGCTG
TCTCACTCAGACTCAATACGACACTCAGAATACTATTCCTTTCACTCGCACTTATTGCAAGCATACGTTA
AGTGGATGTCTCTTGCCGACGGGACCACCTTATGTTATTTCATCATGGTCTGGCCATTCTCATCGTGAGC
TTCCGGGTGCTCGCATATCTGGCTCTAAGACTTCGGGCCCGACGCAAGGAGTAGCCGACATATATCCGAA
ATAACTGCTTGTTTTTTTTTTTACCATTATTACCATCGTGTTTACTGTTTATTGCCCCCTCAAAAAGCTA
ATGTAATTATATTTGTGCCAATAAAAACAAGATATGACCTATAGAATACAAGTATTTCCCCTTCGAACAT
CCCCACAAGTAGACTTTGGATTTGTCTTCTAACCAAAAGACTTACACACCTGCATACCTTACATCAAAAA
CTCGTTTATCGCTACATAAAACACCGGGATATATTTTTTATATACATACTTTTCAAATCGCGCGCCCTCT
TCATAATTCACCTCCACCACACCACGTTTCGTAGTTGCTCTTTCGCTGTCTCCCACCCGCTCTCCGCAAC
ACATTCACCTTTTGTTCGACGACCTTGGAGCGACTGTCGTTAGTTCCGCGCGATTCGGTGCGGTATTTCA
CACCGCATATGGTGCACTCTCAGTACAATCTGCTCTGATGCCGCATAGTTAAGCCAGCCCCGACACCCGC
CAACACCCGCTGACGCGCCCTGACGGGCTTGTCTGCTCCCGGCATCCGCTTACAGACAAGCTGTGACCGT
CTCCGGGAGCTGCATGTGTCAGAGGTTTTCACCGTCATCACCGAAACGCGCGAGACGAAAGGGCCTCGTG
ATACGCCTATTTTTATAGGTTAATGTCATGATAATAATGGTTTCTTAGACGTCAGGTGGCACTTTTCGGG
GAAATGTGCGCGGAACCCCTATTTGTTTATTTTTCTAAATACATTCAAATATGTATCCGCTCATGAGACA
ATAACCCTGATAAATGCTTCAATAATATTGAAAAAGGAAGAGTATGAGTATTCAACATTTCCGTGTCGCC
CTTATTCCCTTTTTTGCGGCATTTTGCCTTCCTGTTTTTGCTCACCCAGAAACGCTGGTGAAAGTAAAAG
ATGCTGAAGATCAGTTGGGTGCACGAGTGGGTTACATCGAACTGGATCTCAACAGCGGTAAGATCCTTGA
GAGTTTTCGCCCCGAAGAACGTTTTCCAATGATGAGCACTTTTAAAGTTCTGCTATGTGGCGCGGTATTA
TCCCGTGTTGACGCCGGGCAAGAGCAACTCGGTCGCCGCATACACTATTCTCAGAATGACTTGGTTGAGT
ACTCACCAGTCACAGAAAAGCATCTTACGGATGGCATGACAGTAAGAGAATTATGCAGTGCTGCCATAAC
CATGAGTGATAACACTGCGGCCAACTTACTTCTGACAACGATCGGAGGACCGAAGGAGCTAACCGCTTTT
TTGCACAACATGGGGGATCATGTAACTCGCCTTGATCGTTGGGAACCGGAGCTGAATGAAGCCATACCAA
ACGACGAGCGTGACACCACGATGCCTGTAGCAATGGCAACAACGTTGCGCAAACTATTAACTGGCGAACT
ACTTACTCTAGCTTCCCGGCAACAATTAATAGACTGGATGGAGGCGGATAAAGTTGCAGGACCACTTCTG
CGCTCGGCCCTTCCGGCTGGCTGGTTTATTGCTGATAAATCTGGAGCCGGTGAGCGTGGGTCTCGCGGTA
TCATTGCAGCACTGGGGCCAGATGGTAAGCCCTCCCGTATCGTAGTTATCTACACGACGGGGAGTCAGGC
AACTATGGATGAACGAAATAGACAGATCGCTGAGATAGGTGCCTCACTGATTAAGCATTGGTAACTGTCA
GACCAAGTTTACTCATATATACTTTAGATTGATTTAAAACTTCATTTTTAATTTAAAAGGATCTAGGTGA
AGATCCTTTTTGATAATCTCATGACCAAAATCCCTTAACGTGAGTTTTCGTTCCACTGAGCGTCAGACCC
CGTAGAAAAGATCAAAGGATCTTCTTGAGATCCTTTTTTTCTGCGCGTAATCTGCTGCTTGCAAACAAAA
AAACCACCGCTACCAGCGGTGGTTTGTTTGCCGGATCAAGAGCTACCAACTCTTTTTCCGAAGGTAACTG
GCTTCAGCAGAGCGCAGATACCAAATACTGTCCTTCTAGTGTAGCCGTAGTTAGGCCACCACTTCAAGAA
CTCTGTAGCACCGCCTACATACCTCGCTCTGCTAATCCTGTTACCAGTGGCTGCTGCCAGTGGCGATAAG
TCGTGTCTTACCGGGTTGGACTCAAGACGATAGTTACCGGATAAGGCGCAGCGGTCGGGCTGAACGGGGG
GTTCGTGCACACAGCCCAGCTTGGAGCGAACGACCTACACCGAACTGAGATACCTACAGCGTGAGCATTG
AGAAAGCGCCACGCTTCCCGAAGGGAGAAAGGCGGACAGGTATCCGGTAAGCGGCAGGGTCGGAACAGGA
GAGCGCACGAGGGAGCTTCCAGGGGGAAACGCCTGGTATCTTTATAGTCCTGTCGGGTTTCGCCACCTCT
GACTTGAGCGTCGATTTTTGTGATGCTCGTCAGGGGGGCGGAGCCTATGGAAAAACGCCTTCTTCTTGAA
CTCGGGCTCGGTGCCAGTATACCTCAAATGGTTGTCGTACCTCTCATGGTTCCGTTACGCCAACGAGGGT
CTGCTGATTAACCAATGGGCGGACGTGGAGCCGGGCGAAATTAGCTGCACATCGTCGAACACCACGTGCC
CCAGTTCGGGCAAGGTCATCCTGGAGACGCTTAACTTCTCCGCCGCCGATCTGCCGCTGGACTACGTGGG
TCTGGCC
