>Addgene plasmid #46125 | pCaSpeR-act5cB-QF#7 | addgene partial sequence | sequence record 68192 | AC5
ACATGCCACCCAAGCGCAAAACGCTTAACGCTGCGGCTGAGGCTAACGCTCATGCCGACGGACACGCCGA
CGGAAACGCCGACGGACACGTGGCCAATACGGCCGCGTCCTCGAATAATGCGAGGTTCGCTGATCTCACT
AACATCGATACTCCGGGTCTGGGACCCACAACTACGACCCTGCTCGTGGAACCAGCACGCTCAAAGCGTC
AACGAGTGTCCCGCGCATGCGACCAGTGCCGTGCAGCCCGAGAGAAATGCGACGGAATACAGCCTGCGTG
TTTCCCGTGCGTTTCCCAGGGAAGGTCCTGCACTTATCAGGCTTCGCCGAAAAAGAGGGGAGTTCAAACC
GGTTATATTCGTACGCTGGAGCTCGCCCTCGCCTGGATGTTTGAAAATGTCGCGCGTTCCGAAGATGCCT
TGCATAACCTCCTCGTCCGTGACGCCGGACAAGGATCAGCTCTGCTCGTTGGTAAAGATTCGCCGGCTGC
CGAGCGACTCCATGCCCGTTGGGCTACTAGCCGTGTCAATAAGAGCATTACCCGCCTCCTCCGTCAGTTG
GAGCTCCCTCCTACCGCCACGGCTACGGCCTCGATAATGCCGCACGTGATGGAGCAGCCTCTCAGTACCA
GCATTAACCCCGTCAACGACCGCTTCAACGGTATTCCCAACCCCACTCCGTATAACTCCGATGCAGCTCT
CGATGCTATCACTCAGACCAACGATTATGGAAGCGTAAATACACATGGTATCCTCTCTACTTACCCGCCA
CCGGCTACGCACCTTAATGAAGCTTCCGTCGCTCTCGCTCCCGGTGGCGCCCCCCCCCGA
