>Addgene plasmid #46125 | pCaSpeR-act5cB-QF#7 | addgene partial sequence | sequence record 68305 | actin5c-pA-R 5'-ACATCTGCTGGAAGGTGGAC-3'
GAGTACTTGCGCTCTGGCGGGGCAATGATCTTGATCTTCATGGTCGACGGATCGCGGCCGCTCACTGTTC
GTATGTATTAATGTCGGAGAAGTTACATCCAGGAACGAATCCCAGATTGGTCATAAACTGTGGGTCGACA
TCCACAGCGTCCGTGTATTCAATGCTAGCCAAATCGTCAACCATGGCATCGTAATCAACGGTCGAGTAAC
CAAAGTTCGCCATTGGAACCAGATTCGAGTGGTACGGCGGGTGATTGGTCGTGCTGTCAACATACGGAGG
AGGCGGTCGGGGGGGGGCGCCACCGGGAGCGAGAGCGACGGAAGCTTCATTAAGGTGCGTANCCGGTGGC
GGGTAAGTAGAGAGGATACCATGTGTATTTACGCTTCCATAATCGTTGGTCTGANTGATAGCATCGAGAG
CTGCATCGGANTTATACGGAGTGGGGTTGGGAATACCGTTGAANCGGTCGTTGACGGGGTTAATGCTGGT
ACTGANAGGCTGCTCCATCACGTGCGGCATTATCGAGGCCGTANCCGTGGCGGTAGGAGGGAGCTCCAAC
TGACGGANGANGCGGGTAATGCTCTTATTGACACGGCTAGTAGCCCAACGGGCATGGAGTCGCTCGGCAG
CCGGCGAATCTTTACCAACGAGCAGANCTGATCCTTGTCCGGCGTCACGGACGANGAGGTTATGCAAGGC
ATCTTCGGAACGCGCGACATTTTCAAACATCCAGGCGAGGGCGAGCTCCAGCGTACGAATATAACCGGTT
TGAACTCCCCTCTTTTTCGGCGAA
