>Addgene plasmid #46125 | pCaSpeR-act5cB-QF#7 | addgene partial sequence | sequence record 68535 | pCasper-F 5'-gggttttattaacttacat-3'
CAAATGATACTTCTAAAAAAAAATCATGAATGGCATCAACTCTGAATCAAATCTTTGCAGATGCACCTAC
TTCTCATTTCCACTGTCACATCATTTTTCCAGATCTCGCTGCCTGTTATGTGGCCCACAAACCAAGACAC
GTTTTATGGCCATTAAAGCTGGCTGATCGTCGCCAAACACCAAATACATAATGAATATGTACACATTCGA
GAAAGAAGCGATCAAAGAAGCGTCTTCGGGCGGAGTAGGAGAATGCGGAGGAGAAGGAGAACGAGCTGAT
CTAGTATCTCTCCACAATCCAATGCCAACTGACCAACTGGCCATATTCGGAGCAATTTGAAGCCAATTTC
CATCGCCTGGCGATCGCTCCATTCTTGGCTATATGTTTTTCACCGTTACCCGGGGCCATTTTCAAAGACT
CGTCGGCAAGATAAGATTGTGTCACTCGCTGTCTCTCTTCATTTGTCGAAGAATGCTGAGGAATTTCGCG
ATGACGTCGGCGAGTATTTTGAAGAATGAGAATAATTTGTATTTATACGAAAATCAGTTAGTGGAATTTT
CTACAAAAACATGTTATCTATAGATAATTTTGTTGCAAAATATGTTGACTATGACAAAGATTGTATGTAT
ATACCTTTAATGTATTCTCATTTTCTTATGTATTTATAATGGCAATGATGATACTGATGATATTTTAAGA
TGATGCCAGACCAAAAGGCTTGAATTTCTGCGTCTTTTGCCGAACGCAGTGCATGTGCAATTGTTGTTTT
TTGGAATATTCAATTTTCGGACTGTCCGCTTTGATTTCAGTTTCTTGGCTTATTCAAAAAGCAAAGTAAA
GCCAAAAAAGCGAGATGGCAATACCAAATGCGGCAAA
